Addgene plasmid #140606: pAID1.2-CMV-CGFP-mAID
Purpose: Expression of OsTIR1 and mAID-GFP protein in DT40 cells under the control of CMV promoter
Depositing lab: Tatsuo Fukagawa. Depositing organization: The University of Osaka. Publication: A super-sensitive auxin-inducible degron system with an engineered auxin-TIR1 pair. Nishimura K, Yamada R, Hagihara S, Iwasaki R, Uchida N, Kamura T, Takahashi K, Torii KU, Fukagawa T. Nucleic Acids Res. 2020 Oct 9;48(18):e108. doi: 10.1093/nar/gkaa748. PubMed 32941625.
Backbone
  Vector backbone: pEGFP-c1
  Backbone size w/o insert (bp): 5836
  Total vector size (bp): 7628
  Vector type: Mammalian Expression
  Selectable markers: Blasticidin
Growth in bacteria
  Bacterial resistance: Kanamycin, 50 μg/mL
  Growth temperature: 37°C
  Growth strain: DH5alpha
  Copy number: High Copy
Gene/Insert
  Gene/Insert name: OsTIR1
  Species: oriza sativa
  Insert size (bp): 1725
Terms and licenses: Academic/Nonprofit Terms; Industry Terms: Not Available to Industry
Depositor comments: Please visit https://www.biorxiv.org/content/10.1101/2020.01.20.912113v1 for bioRxiv preprint.
How to cite: pAID1.2-CMV-CGFP-mAID was a gift from Tatsuo Fukagawa (Addgene plasmid # 140606 ; http://n2t.net/addgene:140606 ; RRID:Addgene_140606)
