[The description below was written by a language model from this plasmid's Addgene catalogue record and pLannotate feature annotations shown in this document.]
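Description:
pAID1.2-CMV-CGFP-mAID is a mammalian-type expression plasmid built on the pEGFP-C1 backbone and designed for the auxin-inducible degron (AID) system in chicken DT40 cells. It is maintained in E. coli at high copy through a ColE1/pUC-type origin and selected with kanamycin via the Tn5 NeoR/KanR gene. That gene sits behind tandem bacterial (AmpR-type) and SV40 early promoters and is followed by an HSV TK polyadenylation signal, so it could in principle also confer G418 resistance in eukaryotic cells. An f1 origin is also present. The catalogue lists a total size of 7,628 bp, while the sequenced record is 7,673 nt.

The payload is a single CMV enhancer/promoter-driven transcription unit. First comes the rice (Oryza sativa) F-box protein OsTIR1 (1,725 bp), followed closely by the Bacillus cereus blasticidin S deaminase gene (bsr), which provides the listed blasticidin selection in transfected cells. The feature table does not annotate how the short junction between OsTIR1 and bsr links their expression. Downstream, an EMCV IRES2 element allows cap-independent translation of a second reading frame made up of the mini-AID degron from Arabidopsis IAA17 fused directly to EGFP, and the unit ends with an SV40 poly(A) signal. In the annotated sequence the mAID lies upstream of EGFP.

With this arrangement, blasticidin-resistant cells co-express the auxin receptor component and a fluorescent degron-tagged substrate. Auxin promotes TIR1-dependent recognition and degradation of mAID-tagged proteins, so loss of GFP fluorescence reports degradation. The associated work concerns a highly sensitive AID system using an engineered auxin–TIR1 pair. The record does not state whether this OsTIR1 carries any mutation, nor whether the plasmid is meant for inserting a gene of interest in frame with the tag.
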