Features (pLannotate 1.2.2; 16 found; start..end, strand, type, name):
      1..204     +  promoter       CMV promoter: human cytomegalovirus (CMV) immediate early promoter
    242..1966    +  CDS            TIR1B_ORYSJ: Experimental evidence at transcript level: Swiss-Prot protein existence level 2. From Oryza sativa subsp. japonica (Rice).
   2021..2440    +  CDS            bsr: BSR_BACCE - Experimental evidence at protein level: Swiss-Prot protein existence level 1. Catalyzes the deamination of the cytosine moiety of the antibiotics blasticidin S, cytomycin and acetylblasticidin S. From Bacillus cereus.
   2530..3116    +  misc_feature   IRES2: internal ribosome entry site (IRES) of the encephalomyocarditis virus (EMCV)
   3159..3362    +  CDS            mini-AID: minimal degron from the auxin-responsive IAA17 protein of Arabidopsis thaliana (Kubota et al., 2013) acts as an auxin-inducible degron (AID) in the presence of TIR1
   3363..4079    +  CDS            EGFP: EGFP is a basic (constitutively fluorescent) green fluorescent protein published in 1996, derived from Aequorea victoria. It is reported to be a rapidly-maturing weak dimer with moderate acid sensitivity.
   4097..4218    +  polyA_signal   SV40 poly(A) signal: SV40 polyadenylation signal
   4252..4680    -  rep_origin     f1 ori (sequence partly withheld): f1 bacteriophage origin of replication; arrow indicates direction of (+) strand synthesis
   4707..4811    +  promoter       AmpR promoter: bla
   4813..5170    +  promoter       SV40 promoter: SV40 enhancer and early promoter
   5205..5999    +  CDS            NeoR/KanR: aminoglycoside phosphotransferase from Tn5; aph(3')-II (or nptII); confers resistance to neomycin, kanamycin, and G418 (Geneticin®)
   6020..6172    +  CDS            ble (fragment): BLE_KLEPN - Experimental evidence at protein level: Swiss-Prot protein existence level 1. Binding protein with a strong affinity to the bleomycin family of antibiotics. Binds to CL990; an antimitotic-antibiotic compound. From Klebsiella pneumoniae.
   6231..6278    +  polyA_signal   HSV TK poly(A) signal: herpes simplex virus thymidine kinase polyadenylation signal (Cole and Stacy, 1985)
   6369..6385    -  polyA_signal   bGH poly(A) signal (fragment): bovine growth hormone polyadenylation signal
   6607..7195    +  rep_origin     ori: high-copy-number ColE1/pMB1/pBR322/pUC origin of replication
   7370..7673    +  enhancer       CMV enhancer: human cytomegalovirus immediate early enhancer
>Addgene plasmid #140606 | pAID1.2-CMV-CGFP-mAID | addgene full sequence | sequence record 299848 | Addgene NGS Result
GTGATGCGGTTTTGGCAGTACATCAATGGGCGTGGATAGCGGTTTGACTCACGGGGATTTCCAAGTCTCC
ACCCCATTGACGTCAATGGGAGTTTGTTTTGGCACCAAAATCAACGGGACTTTCCAAAATGTCGTAACAA
CTCCGCCCCATTGACGCAAATGGGCGGTAGGCGTGTACGGTGGGAGGTCTATATAAGCAGAGCTGGTTTA
GTGAACCGTCAGATCCGCTAGCGCTGCCACCATGACATACTTTCCTGAAGAGGTCGTCGAACACATTTTT
AGCTTCCTGCCTGCACAGAGAGATAGAAACACAGTGAGCCTGGTCTGCAAAGTGTGGTACGAGATCGAAC
GCCTGAGCCGGAGAGGAGTGTTCGTCGGCAACTGCTATGCTGTGAGAGCAGGCAGGGTCGCCGCTAGGTT
TCCAAATGTGCGCGCACTGACCGTCAAGGGGAAACCCCACTTCGCCGACTTTAACCTGGTGCCCCCTGAT
TGGGGAGGATACGCCGGCCCTTGGATCGAGGCAGCCGCTCGCGGCTGTCATGGACTGGAGGAACTGCGCA
TGAAGCGAATGGTGGTCTCTGACGAAAGTCTGGAGCTGCTGGCTCGGAGCTTCCCTAGGTTTCGCGCACT
GGTGCTGATTTCTTGCGAAGGCTTCAGCACCGATGGACTGGCAGCCGTGGCCTCCCACTGTAAGCTGCTG
CGGGAGCTGGACCTCCAGGAGAATGAAGTGGAGGATAGAGGCCCCAGATGGCTGTCTTGCTTCCCAGACT
CATGTACCAGCCTGGTGTCCCTGAACTTTGCCTGCATCAAAGGCGAAGTGAATGCTGGGTCCCTGGAGCG
GCTGGTCTCAAGAAGCCCCAACCTGAGGTCTCTGCGGCTGAACCGGAGCGTGAGCGTGGACACTCTGGCT
AAGATTCTGCTGAGAACCCCTAACCTGGAGGATCTGGGAACCGGCAATCTGACAGACGATTTCCAGACAG
AATCCTACTTTAAACTGACTTCTGCCCTGGAGAAGTGTAAAATGCTGAGGAGTCTGTCAGGATTCTGGGA
TGCTTCACCCGTGTGCCTGAGCTTTATCTACCCTCTGTGTGCACAGCTGACAGGCCTGAACCTGAGCTAT
GCACCAACCCTGGACGCCAGTGATCTGACAAAGATGATCTCACGCTGCGTGAAACTCCAGCGACTGTGGG
TGCTGGACTGTATTTCCGATAAGGGGCTCCAGGTGGTCGCCAGCTCCTGCAAGGACCTCCAGGAGCTGAG
AGTGTTCCCATCTGATTTTTACGTGGCCGGATATAGTGCTGTCACTGAGGAAGGCCTGGTGGCAGTCTCA
CTGGGATGCCCAAAGCTGAACAGCCTGCTGTATTTCTGTCATCAGATGACTAATGCTGCACTGGTGACCG
TCGCCAAGAACTGCCCTAATTTCACCCGATTTCGGCTGTGTATTCTGGAACCAGGCAAACCCGACGTGGT
CACATCCCAGCCACTGGATGAAGGGTTTGGAGCTATCGTGAGAGAGTGCAAGGGACTCCAGAGGCTGAGC
ATTTCCGGCCTGCTGACAGACAAAGTGTTCATGTACATCGGCAAGTATGCTAAGCAGCTGGAGATGCTGA
GCATTGCATTTGCCGGAGACTCCGATAAGGGCATGATGCACGTGATGAACGGGTGTAAGAATCTGCGAAA
ACTGGAAATCCGGGACAGCCCTTTCGGGGATGCCGCTCTGCTGGGAAACTTTGCCAGATACGAGACAATG
AGGAGCCTGTGGATGTCTAGTTGCAATGTGACTCTGAAGGGCTGTCAGGTCCTGGCTAGTAAAATGCCTA
TGCTGAACGTGGAAGTCATTAATGAGCGGGACGGGTCTAACGAAATGGAGGAAAATCATGGCGACCTGCC
AAAGGTGGAGAAACTGTATGTGTATCGGACCACCGCAGGGGCAAGAGATGATGCTCCCAACTTTGTGAAG
ATTCTGGAGGGCCGCGGCAGCCTGCTGACCTGCGGCGACGTGGAGGAGAACCCCGGCCCCATGAAAACAT
TTAACATTTCTCAACAAGATCTAGAATTAGTAGAAGTAGCGACAGAGAAGATTACAATGCTTTATGAGGA
TAATAAACATCATGTGGGAGCGGCAATTCGTACGAAAACAGGAGAAATCATTTCGGCAGTACATATTGAA
GCGTATATAGGACGAGTAACTGTTTGTGCAGAAGCCATTGCGATTGGTAGTGCAGTTTCGAATGGACAAA
AGGATTTTGACACGATTGTAGCTGTTAGACACCCTTATTCTGACGAAGTAGATAGAAGTATTCGAGTGGT
AAGTCCTTGTGGTATGTGTAGGGAGTTGATTTCAGACTATGCACCAGATTGTTTTGTGTTAATAGAAATG
AATGGCAAGTTAGTCAAAACTACGATTGAAGAACTCATTCCACTCAAATATACCCGAAATTAAGGATCTT
TTTCCCTCTGCCAAAAATTATGGGGACATCATGAAGCCCCTTGAGGTGGAACGATCATTCAAGAGATCCC
CGGGATCCGCCCCTCTCCCTCCCCCCCCCCTAACGTTACTGGCCGAAGCCGCTTGGAATAAGGCCGGTGT
GCGTTTGTCTATATGTTATTTTCCACCATATTGCCGTCTTTTGGCAATGTGAGGGCCCGGAAACCTGGCC
CTGTCTTCTTGACGAGCATTCCTAGGGGTCTTTCCCCTCTCGCCAAAGGAATGCAAGGTCTGTTGAATGT
CGTGAAGGAAGCAGTTCCTCTGGAAGCTTCTTGAAGACAAACAACGTCTGTAGCGACCCTTTGCAGGCAG
CGGAACCCCCCACCTGGCGACAGGTGCCTCTGCGGCCAAAAGCCACGTGTATAAGATACACCTGCAAAGG
CGGCACAACCCCAGTGCCACGTTGTGAGTTGGATAGTTGTGGAAAGAGTCAAATGGCTCTCCTCAAGCGT
ATTCAACAAGGGGCTGAAGGATGCCCAGAAGGTACCCCATTGTATGGGATCTGATCTGGGGCCTCGGTAC
ACATGCTTTACATGTGTTTAGTCGAGGTTAAAAAAACGTCTAGGCCCCCCGAACCACGGGGACGTGGTTT
TCCTTTGAAAAACACGATGATAATATGGCCACAACCATGTGCGATATCGGAGCTGGTGCAGGCGCTGGAG
CGGGTGCCAAGGAGAAGAGTGCTTGTCCTAAAGATCCAGCCAAACCTCCGGCCAAGGCACAAGTTGTGGG
ATGGCCACCGGTGAGATCATACCGGAAGAACGTGATGGTTTCCTGCCAAAAATCAAGCGGTGGCCCGGAG
GCGGCGGCGTTCGTGAAGGTATCAATGGACGGAGCACCGTACTTGAGGAAAATCGATTTGAGGATGTATA
AAATGGTGAGCAAGGGCGAGGAGCTGTTCACCGGGGTGGTGCCCATCCTGGTCGAGCTGGACGGCGACGT
AAACGGCCACAAGTTCAGCGTGTCCGGCGAGGGCGAGGGCGATGCCACCTACGGCAAGCTGACCCTGAAG
TTCATCTGCACCACCGGCAAGCTGCCCGTGCCCTGGCCCACCCTCGTGACCACCCTGACCTACGGCGTGC
AGTGCTTCAGCCGCTACCCCGACCACATGAAGCAGCACGACTTCTTCAAGTCCGCCATGCCCGAAGGCTA
CGTCCAGGAGCGCACCATCTTCTTCAAGGACGACGGCAACTACAAGACCCGCGCCGAGGTGAAGTTCGAG
GGCGACACCCTGGTGAACCGCATCGAGCTGAAGGGCATCGACTTCAAGGAGGACGGCAACATCCTGGGGC
ACAAGCTGGAGTACAACTACAACAGCCACAACGTCTATATCATGGCCGACAAGCAGAAGAACGGCATCAA
GGTGAACTTCAAGATCCGCCACAACATCGAGGACGGCAGCGTGCAGCTCGCCGACCACTACCAGCAGAAC
ACCCCCATCGGCGACGGCCCCGTGCTGCTGCCCGACAACCACTACCTGAGCACCCAGTCCGCCCTGAGCA
AAGACCCCAACGAGAAGCGCGATCACATGGTCCTGCTGGAGTTCGTGACCGCCGCCGGGATCACTCTCGG
CATGGACGAGCTGTACAAGTGACAATTGTTGTTGTTAACTTGTTTATTGCAGCTTATAATGGTTACAAAT
AAAGCAATAGCATCACAAATTTCACAAATAAAGCATTTTTTTCACTGCATTCTAGTTGTGGTTTGTCCAA
ACTCATCAATGTATCTTAAGGCGTAAATTGTAAGCGTTAATATTTTGTTAAAATTCGCGTTAAATTTTTG
TTAAATCAGCTCATTTTTTAACCAATAGGCCGAAATCGGCAAAATCCCTTATAAATCAAAAGAATAGACC
GAGATAGGGT
[37 nt withheld, positions 4351-4387]
AAAGAACGTGGACTCCAACGTCAAAGG
[49 nt withheld, positions 4415-4463]
T
[91 nt withheld, positions 4465-4555]
G
[124 nt withheld, positions 4557-4680]
CAGGTGGCACTTTTCGGGGAAATGTGCGCGGAACCCCTATTTGTTTATTTTTCTAAATACATTCAAATAT
GTATCCGCTCATGAGACAATAACCCTGATAAATGCTTCAATAATATTGAAAAAGGAAGAGTCCTGAGGCG
GAAAGAACCAGCTGTGGAATGTGTGTCAGTTAGGGTGTGGAAAGTCCCCAGGCTCCCCAGCAGGCAGAAG
TATGCAAAGCATGCATCTCAATTAGTCAGCAACCAGGTGTGGAAAGTCCCCAGGCTCCCCAGCAGGCAGA
AGTATGCAAAGCATGCATCTCAATTAGTCAGCAACCATAGTCCCGCCCCTAACTCCGCCCATCCCGCCCC
TAACTCCGCCCAGTTCCGCCCATTCTCCGCCCCATGGCTGACTAATTTTTTTTATTTATGCAGAGGCCGA
GGCCGCCTCGGCCTCTGAGCTATTCCAGAAGTAGTGAGGAGGCTTTTTTGGAGGCCTAGGCTTTTGCAAA
GATCGATCAAGAGACAGGATGAGGATCGTTTCGCATGATTGAACAAGATGGATTGCACGCAGGTTCTCCG
GCCGCTTGGGTGGAGAGGCTATTCGGCTATGACTGGGCACAACAGACAATCGGCTGCTCTGATGCCGCCG
TGTTCCGGCTGTCAGCGCAGGGGCGCCCGGTTCTTTTTGTCAAGACCGACCTGTCCGGTGCCCTGAATGA
ACTGCAAGACGAGGCAGCGCGGCTATCGTGGCTGGCCACGACGGGCGTTCCTTGCGCAGCTGTGCTCGAC
GTTGTCACTGAAGCGGGAAGGGACTGGCTGCTATTGGGCGAAGTGCCGGGGCAGGATCTCCTGTCATCTC
ACCTTGCTCCTGCCGAGAAAGTATCCATCATGGCTGATGCAATGCGGCGGCTGCATACGCTTGATCCGGC
TACCTGCCCATTCGACCACCAAGCGAAACATCGCATCGAGCGAGCACGTACTCGGATGGAAGCCGGTCTT
GTCGATCAGGATGATCTGGACGAAGAGCATCAGGGGCTCGCGCCAGCCGAACTGTTCGCCAGGCTCAAGG
CGAGCATGCCCGACGGCGAGGATCTCGTCGTGACCCATGGCGATGCCTGCTTGCCGAATATCATGGTGGA
AAATGGCCGCTTTTCTGGATTCATCGACTGTGGCCGGCTGGGTGTGGCGGACCGCTATCAGGACATAGCG
TTGGCTACCCGTGATATTGCTGAAGAGCTTGGCGGCGAATGGGCTGACCGCTTCCTCGTGCTTTACGGTA
TCGCCGCTCCCGATTCGCAGCGCATCGCCTTCTATCGCCTTCTTGACGAGTTCTTCTGAGCGGGACTCTG
GGGTTCGAAATGACCGACCAAGCGACGCCCAACCTGCCATCACGAGATTTCGATTCCACCGCCGCCTTCT
ATGAAAGGTTGGGCTTCGGAATCGTTTTCCGGGACGCCGGCTGGATGATCCTCCAGCGCGGGGATCTCAT
GCTGGAGTTCTTCGCCCACCCTAGGGGGAGGCTAACTGAAACACGGAAGGAGACAATACCGGAAGGAACC
CGCGCTATGACGGCAATAAAAAGACAGAATAAAACGCACGGTGTTGGGTCGTTTGTTCATAAACGCGGGG
TTCGGTCCCAGGGCTGGCACTCTGTCGATACCCCACCGAGACCCCATTGGGGCCAATACGCCCGCGTTTC
TTCCTTTTCCCCACCCCACCCCCCAAGTTCGGGTGAAGGCCCAGGGCTCGCAGCCAACGTCGGGGCGGCA
GGCCCTGCCATAGCCTCAGGTTACTCATATATACTTTAGATTGATTTAAAACTTCATTTTTAATTTAAAA
GGATCTAGGTGAAGATCCTTTTTGATAATCTCATGACCAAAATCCCTTAACGTGAGTTTTCGTTCCACTG
AGCGTCAGACCCCGTAGAAAAGATCAAAGGATCTTCTTGAGATCCTTTTTTTCTGCGCGTAATCTGCTGC
TTGCAAACAAAAAAACCACCGCTACCAGCGGTGGTTTGTTTGCCGGATCAAGAGCTACCAACTCTTTTTC
CGAAGGTAACTGGCTTCAGCAGAGCGCAGATACCAAATACTGTTCTTCTAGTGTAGCCGTAGTTAGGCCA
CCACTTCAAGAACTCTGTAGCACCGCCTACATACCTCGCTCTGCTAATCCTGTTACCAGTGGCTGCTGCC
AGTGGCGATAAGTCGTGTCTTACCGGGTTGGACTCAAGACGATAGTTACCGGATAAGGCGCAGCGGTCGG
GCTGAACGGGGGGTTCGTGCACACAGCCCAGCTTGGAGCGAACGACCTACACCGAACTGAGATACCTACA
GCGTGAGCTATGAGAAAGCGCCACGCTTCCCGAAGGGAGAAAGGCGGACAGGTATCCGGTAAGCGGCAGG
GTCGGAACAGGAGAGCGCACGAGGGAGCTTCCAGGGGGAAACGCCTGGTATCTTTATAGTCCTGTCGGGT
TTCGCCACCTCTGACTTGAGCGTCGATTTTTGTGATGCTCGTCAGGGGGGCGGAGCCTATGGAAAAACGC
CAGCAACGCGGCCTTTTTACGGTTCCTGGCCTTTTGCTGGCCTTTTGCTCACATGTTCTTTCCTGCGTTA
TCCCCTGATTCTGTGGATAACCGTATTACCGCCATGCATTAGTTATTAATAGTAATCAATTACGGGGTCA
TTAGTTCATAGCCCATATATGGAGTTCCGCGTTACATAACTTACGGTAAATGGCCCGCCTGGCTGACCGC
CCAACGACCCCCGCCCATTGACGTCAATAATGACGTATGTTCCCATAGTAACGCCAATAGGGACTTTCCA
TTGACGTCAATGGGTGGAGTATTTACGGTAAACTGCCCACTTGGCAGTACATCAAGTGTATCATATGCCA
AGTACGCCCCCTATTGACGTCAATGACGGTAAATGGCCCGCCTGGCATTATGCCCAGTACATGACCTTAT
GGGACTTTCCTACTTGGCAGTACATCTACGTATTAGTCATCGCTATTACCATG
